>Addgene plasmid #241868 | pMAL-pHluorin4 | addgene full sequence | sequence record 494698 | Addgene NGS Result
CCGACACCATCGAATGGTGCAAAACCTTTCGCGGTATGGCATGATAGCGCCCGGAAGAGAGTCAATTCAG
GGTGGTGAATGTGAAACCAGTAACGTTATACGATGTCGCAGAGTATGCCGGTGTCTCTTATCAGACCGTT
TCCCGCGTGGTGAACCAGGCCAGCCACGTTTCTGCGAAAACGCGGGAAAAAGTGGAAGCGGCGATGGCGG
AGCTGAATTACATTCCCAACCGCGTGGCACAACAACTGGCGGGCAAACAGTCGTTGCTGATTGGCGTTGC
CACCTCCAGTCTGGCCCTGCACGCGCCGTCGCAAATTGTCGCGGCGATTAAATCTCGCGCCGATCAACTG
GGTGCCAGCGTGGTGGTGTCGATGGTAGAACGAAGCGGCGTCGAAGCCTGTAAAGCGGCGGTGCACAATC
TTCTCGCGCAACGCGTCAGTGGGCTGATCATTAACTATCCGCTGGATGACCAGGATGCCATTGCTGTGGA
AGCTGCCTGCACTAATGTTCCGGCGTTATTTCTTGATGTCTCTGACCAGACACCCATCAACAGTATTATT
TTCTCCCATGAAGACGGTACGCGACTGGGCGTGGAGCATCTGGTCGCATTGGGTCACCAGCAAATCGCGC
TGTTAGCGGGCCCATTAAGTTCTGTCTCGGCGCGTCTGCGTCTGGCTGGCTGGCATAAATATCTCACTCG
CAATCAAATTCAGCCGATAGCGGAACGGGAAGGCGACTGGAGTGCCATGTCCGGTTTTCAACAAACCATG
CAAATGCTGAATGAGGGCATCGTTCCCACTGCGATGCTGGTTGCCAACGATCAGATGGCGCTGGGCGCAA
TGCGCGCCATTACCGAGTCCGGGCTGCGCGTTGGTGCGGATATTTCGGTAGTGGGATACGACGATACCGA
AGACAGCTCATGTTATATCCCGCCGTTAACCACCATCAAACAGGATTTTCGCCTGCTGGGGCAAACCAGC
GTGGACCGCTTGCTGCAACTCTCTCAGGGCCAGGCGGTGAAGGGCAATCAGCTGTTGCCCGTCTCACTGG
TGAAAAGAAAAACCACCCTGGCGCCCAATACACAAACCGCCTCTCCCCGCGCGTTGGCCGATTCATTAAT
GCAGCTGGCACGACAGGTTTCCCGACTGGAAAGCGGGCAGTGAGCGCAACGCAATTAATGTAAGTTAGCT
CACTCATTAGGCACAATTCTCATGTTTGACAGCTTATCATCGACTGCACGGTGCACCAATGCTTCTGGCG
TCAGGCAGCCATCGGAAGCTGTGGTATGGCTGTGCAGGTCGTAAATCACTGCATAATTCGTGTCGCTCAA
GGCGCACTCCCGTTCTGGATAATGTTTTTTGCGCCGACATCATAACGGTTCTGGCAAATATTCTGAAATG
AGCTGTTGACAATTAATCATCGGCTCGTATAATGTGTGGAATTGTGAGCGGATAACAATTTCACACAGGA
AACAGCCAGTCCGTTTAGGTGTTTTCACGAGCAATTGACCAACAAGGACCATAGATTATGAAAATCGAAG
AAGGTAAACTGGTAATCTGGATTAACGGCGATAAAGGCTATAACGGTCTCGCTGAAGTCGGTAAGAAATT
CGAGAAAGATACCGGAATTAAAGTCACCGTTGAGCATCCGGATAAACTGGAAGAGAAATTCCCACAGGTT
GCGGCAACTGGCGATGGCCCTGACATTATCTTCTGGGCACACGACCGCTTTGGTGGCTACGCTCAATCTG
GCCTGTTGGCTGAAATCACCCCGGACAAAGCGTTCCAGGACAAGCTGTATCCGTTTACCTGGGATGCCGT
ACGTTACAACGGCAAGCTGATTGCTTACCCGATCGCTGTTGAAGCGTTATCGCTGATTTATAACAAAGAT
CTGCTGCCGAACCCGCCAAAAACCTGGGAAGAGATCCCGGCGCTGGATAAAGAACTGAAAGCGAAAGGTA
AGAGCGCGCTGATGTTCAACCTGCAAGAACCGTACTTCACCTGGCCGCTGATTGCTGCTGACGGGGGTTA
TGCGTTCAAGTATGAAAACGGCAAGTACGACATTAAAGACGTGGGCGTGGATAACGCTGGCGCGAAAGCG
GGTCTGACCTTCCTGGTTGACCTGATTAAAAACAAACACATGAATGCAGACACCGATTACTCCATCGCAG
AAGCTGCCTTTAATAAAGGCGAAACAGCGATGACCATCAACGGCCCGTGGGCATGGTCCAACATCGACAC
CAGCAAAGTGAATTATGGTGTAACGGTACTGCCGACCTTCAAGGGTCAACCATCCAAACCGTTCGTTGGC
GTGCTGAGCGCAGGTATTAACGCCGCCAGTCCGAACAAAGAGCTGGCAAAAGAGTTCCTCGAAAACTATC
TGCTGACTGATGAAGGTCTGGAAGCGGTTAATAAAGACAAACCGCTGGGTGCCGTAGCGCTGAAGTCTTA
CGAGGAAGAGTTGGTGAAAGATCCGCGTATTGCCGCCACTATGGAAAACGCCCAGAAAGGTGAAATCATG
CCGAACATCCCGCAGATGTCCGCTTTCTGGTATGCCGTGCGTACTGCGGTGATCAACGCCGCCAGCGGTC
GTCAGACTGTCGATGAAGCCCTGAAAGACGCGCAGACTAATTCGAGCTCGAACAACAACAACAATAACAA
TAACAACAACCTCGGGATCGAGGGAAGGATGGTGAGCAAGGGCGAGGAGCTGTTCACCGGGGTGGTGCCC
ATCCTGGTCGAGCTGGACGGCGACGTAAACGGCCACAAGTTCAGCGTGCGCGGCGAGGGCGAGGGCGATG
CCACCAACGGCAAGCTGACCCTGAAGTTCATCTGCACCACCGGCAAGCTGCCCGTGCCCTGGCCCACCCT
CGTGACCACCCTGAGCTACGGCGTGCAGTGCTTCAGCCGCTACCCCGACCACATGAAGCGCCACGACTTC
TTCAAGTCCGCCATGCCCGAAGGCTACGTCCAGGAGCGCACCATCAGCTTCAAGGACGACGGCACCTACA
AGACCCGCGCCGAGGTGAAGTTCGAGGGCGACACCCTGGTGAACCGCATCGAGCTGAAGGGCATCGACTT
CAAGGACGACGGCAACATCCTGGGGCACAAGCTGGAGTACAACTTCAACGAGCACCTGGTCTATATCACC
GCCGACAAGCAGAAGAACGGCATCAAGGCCATCTTCCAGGTGCACCACAACGTGGAGGACGGCAGCGTGC
AGCTCGCCGACCACTACCAGCAGAACACCCCCATCGGCGACGGCCCCGTGCTGCTGCCCGACAACCACTA
CCTGCACACCCAGTCCGTGCTGAGCAAAGACCCCAACGAGAAGCGCGATCACATGGTCTTCCTGGAGTTC
GTGACCGCCGCCGGGATCACTCACGGCATGGACGAGCTGTACAAGTAAGCGGCCGCGATATCGTCGACGG
ATCCGAATTCCCTGCAGGTAATTAAATAAGCTTCAAATAAAACGAAAGGCTCAGTCGAAAGACTGGGCCT
TTCGTTTTATCTGTTGTTTGTCGGTGAACGCTCTCCTGAGTAGGACAAATCCGCCGGGAGCGGATTTGAA
CGTTGCGAAGCAACGGCCCGGAGGGTGGCGGGCAGGACGCCCGCCATAAACTGCCAGGCATCAAATTAAG
CAGAAGGCCATCCTGACGGATGGCCTTTTTGCGTTTCTACAAACTCTTTCGGTCCGTTGTTTATTTTTCT
AAATACATTCAAATATGTATCCGCTCATGAGACAATAACCCTGATAAATGCTTCAATAATATTGAAAAAG
GAAGAGTATGAGTATTCAACATTTCCGTGTCGCCCTTATTCCCTTTTTTGCGGCATTTTGCCTTCCTGTT
TTTGCTCACCCAGAAACGCTGGTGAAAGTAAAAGATGCTGAAGATCAGTTGGGTGCACGAGTGGGTTACA
TCGAACTGGATCTCAACAGCGGTAAGATCCTTGAGAGTTTTCGCCCCGAAGAACGTTTCCCAATGATGAG
CACTTTTAAAGTTCTGCTATGTGGCGCGGTATTATCCCGTGTTGACGCCGGGCAAGAGCAACTCGGTCGC
CGCATACACTATTCTCAGAATGACTTGGTTGAGTACTCACCAGTCACAGAAAAGCATCTTACGGATGGCA
TGACAGTAAGAGAATTATGCAGTGCTGCCATAACCATGAGTGATAACACTGCGGCCAACTTACTTCTGAC
AACGATCGGAGGACCGAAGGAGCTAACCGCTTTTTTGCACAACATGGGGGATCATGTAACTCGCCTTGAT
CGTTGGGAACCGGAGCTGAATGAAGCCATACCAAACGACGAGCGTGACACCACGATGCCTGTAGCAATGG
CAACAACGTTGCGCAAACTATTAACTGGCGAACTACTTACTCTAGCTTCCCGGCAACAATTAATAGACTG
GATGGAGGCGGATAAAGTTGCAGGACCACTTCTGCGCTCGGCCCTTCCGGCTGGCTGGTTTATTGCTGAT
AAATCTGGAGCCGGTGAGCGTGGGTCTCGCGGTATCATTGCAGCACTGGGGCCAGATGGTAAGCCCTCCC
GTATCGTAGTTATCTACACGACGGGGAGTCAGGCAACTATGGATGAACGAAATAGACAGATCGCTGAGAT
AGGTGCCTCACTGATTAAGCATTGGTAACTGTCAGACCAAGTTTACTCATATATACTTTAGATTGATTTC
CTTAGGACTGAGCGTCAACCCCGTAGAAAAGATCAAAGGATCTTCTTGAGATCCTTTTTTTCTGCGCGTA
ATCTGCTGCTTGCAAACAAAAAAACCACCGCTACCAGCGGTGGTTTGTTTGCCGGATCAAGAGCTACCAA
CTCTTTTTCCGAAGGTAACTGGCTTCAGCAGAGCGCAGATACCAAATACTGTCCTTCTAGTGTAGCCGTA
GTTAGGCCACCACTTCAAGAACTCTGTAGCACCGCCTACATACCTCGCTCTGCTAATCCTGTTACCAGTG
GCTGCTGCCAGTGGCGATAAGTCGTGTCTTACCGGGTTGGACTCAAGACGATAGTTACCGGATAAGGCGC
AGCGGTCGGGCTGAACGGGGGGTTCGTGCACACAGCCCAGCTTGGAGCGAACGACCTACACCGAACTGAG
ATACCTACAGCGTGAGCTATGAGAAAGCGCCACGCTTCCCGAAGGGAGAAAGGCGGACAGGTATCCGGTA
AGCGGCAGGGTCGGAACAGGAGAGCGCACGAGGGAGCTTCCAGGGGGAAACGCCTGGTATCTTTATAGTC
CTGTCGGGTTTCGCCACCTCTGACTTGAGCGTCGATTTTTGTGATGCTCGTCAGGGGGGCGGAGCCTATG
GAAAAACGCCAGCAACGCGGCCTTTTTACGGTTCCTGGCCTTTTGCTGGCCTTTTGCTCACATGTTCTTT
CCTGCGTTATCCCCTGATTCTGTGGATAACCGTATTACCGCCTTTGAGTGAGCTGATACCGCTCGCCGCA
GCCGAACGACCGAGCGCAGCGAGTCAGTGAGCGAGGAAGCGGAAGAGCGCCTGATGCGGTATTTTCTCCT
TACGCATCTGTGCGGTATTTCACACCGCATATAAGGTGCACTGTGACTGGGTCATGGCTGCGCCCCGACA
CCCGCCAACACCCGCTGACGCGCCCTGACGGGCTTGTCTGCTCCCGGCATCCGCTTACAGACAAGCTGTG
ACCGTCTCCGGGAGCTGCATGTGTCAGAGGTTTTCACCGTCATCACCGAAACGCGCGAGGCAGCTGCGGT
AAAGCTCATCAGCGTGGTCGTGCAGCGATTCACAGATGTCTGCCTGTTCATCCGCGTCCAGCTCGTTGAG
TTTCTCCAGAAGCGTTAATGTCTGGCTTCTGATAAAGCGGGCCATGTTAAGGGCGGTTTTTTCCTGTTTG
GTCACTGATGCCTCCGTGTAAGGGGGATTTCTGTTCATGGGGGTAATGATACCGATGAAACGAGAGAGGA
TGCTCACGATACGGGTTACTGATGATGAACATGCCCGGTTACTGGAACGTTGTGAGGGTAAACAACTGGC
GGTATGGATGCGGCGGGACCAGAGAAAAATCACTCAGGGTCAATGCCAGCGCTTCGTTAATACAGATGTA
GGTGTTCCACAGGGTAGCCAGCAGCATCCTGCGATGCAGATCCGGAACATAATGGTGCAGGGCGCTGACT
TCCGCGTTTCCAGACTTTACGAAACACGGAAACCGAAGACCATTCATGTTGTTGCTCAGGTCGCAGACGT
TTTGCAGCAGCAGTCGCTTCACGTTCGCTCGCGTATCGGTGATTCATTCTGCTAACCAGTAAGGCAACCC
CGCCAGCCTAGCCGGGTCCTCAACGACAGGAGCACGATCATGCGCACCCGTGGCCAGGACCCAACGCTGC
CCGAAATT
Features (pLannotate 1.2.2; 17 found; start..end, strand, type, name):
      3..80      +  promoter       lacIq promoter: lacI (mutant); In the lacIq allele, a single base change in the promoter boosts expression of the lacI gene about 10-fold.
     81..1163    +  CDS            lacI: lac repressor; lacI; The lac repressor binds to the lac operator to inhibit transcription in E. coli. This inhibition can be relieved by adding lactose or isopropyl-β-D-thiogalactopyranoside (IPTG).
   1176..1197    +  protein_bind   CAP binding site: CAP binding activates transcription in the presence of cAMP. E. coli catabolite activator protein
   1216..1233    +  promoter       tet promoter (fragment): E. coli promoter for tetracycline efflux protein gene
   1406..1434    +  promoter       tac promoter: strong E. coli promoter; hybrid between the trp and lac UV5 promoters
   1442..1458    +  protein_bind   lac operator: The lac repressor binds to the lac operator to inhibit transcription in E. coli. This inhibition can be relieved by adding lactose or isopropyl-β-D-thiogalactopyranoside (IPTG). lac repressor encoded by lacI
   1528..2628    +  CDS            MBP: maltose binding protein from E. coli; malE (mutated); This version of the gene does not encode a signal sequence, so MBP will remain in the cytosol.
   2689..3408    +  CDS            superfolder GFP: GFP variant that folds robustly even when fused to poorly folded proteins (Pédelacq et al., 2006) mammalian codon-optimized
   3464..3550    +  terminator     rrnB T1 terminator: Escherichia coli rrnB; transcription terminator T1 from the E. coli rrnB gene
   3642..3669    +  terminator     rrnB T2 terminator: transcription terminator T2 from the E. coli rrnB gene
   3716..3787    +  promoter       AmpR promoter: bla
   3788..4648    +  CDS            AmpR: β-lactamase; bla; confers resistance to ampicillin, carbenicillin, and related antibiotics
   4736..5324    +  rep_origin     ori: high-copy-number ColE1/pMB1/pBR322/pUC origin of replication
   5510..5562    -  misc_feature   bom (fragment): basis of mobility region from pBR322
   5573..5592    -  misc_feature   bom (fragment): basis of mobility region from pBR322
   5694..5885    -  CDS            rop: Rop protein, which maintains plasmids at low copy number; rop
   5902..6282    +  CDS            YPB1_ECOLX: Protein predicted: Swiss-Prot protein existence level 4. From Escherichia coli.
