[The description below was written by a language model from this plasmid's Addgene catalogue record and pLannotate feature annotations shown in this document.]
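Description:
pMAL-pHluorin4 is a bacterial expression plasmid of about 6.4 kb, built on the pMAL backbone, that produces the pH-sensitive green fluorescent protein pHluorin4 fused to an N-terminal maltose binding protein (MBP). It is propagated in E. coli through a ColE1/pMB1-type origin. The backbone also carries the rop gene and fragments of the pBR322 bom region, so copy number is probably moderated relative to rop-less derivatives, although the record lists it as unknown. Selection is by ampicillin through the bla (β-lactamase) gene under its own promoter.

The fusion gene is transcribed from the strong hybrid tac promoter, which is followed by a lac operator. The plasmid supplies its own lac repressor from lacI under the up-mutated lacIq promoter, so expression stays repressed until it is induced with IPTG. The annotated malE sequence lacks a signal peptide, so the MBP fusion should remain in the cytosol. A short linker region separates MBP from the fluorescent protein coding sequence, but the record does not annotate what it contains. The automated annotation labels the downstream coding sequence as superfolder GFP. This fits the catalogue note that pHluorin4 was synthesized from the pHluorin2 and sfGFP sequences, and it is therefore best read as a superfolder-based pHluorin variant rather than plain sfGFP. Tandem rrnB T1 and T2 terminators end the transcript.

MBP generally improves solubility and allows affinity purification on amylose resin. The construct is therefore suited to producing recombinant pHluorin4 for in vitro work, in line with the associated study of the pH-dependent photophysical and spectral properties of pH-sensing GFPs.
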