Addgene plasmid #241868: pMAL-pHluorin4
Purpose: Expresses pHluorin4 with N-terminal maltose binding protein in bacteria
Depositing lab: Ian Thornell. Depositing organization: University of Iowa. Publication: The pH-dependent photophysical and spectral properties of pH-sensing green fluorescent proteins. Thornell IM. Physiol Rep. 2025 Oct;13(20):e70625. doi: 10.14814/phy2.70625. PubMed 41108577.
Backbone
  Vector backbone: pMAL
  Backbone manufacturer: New England Biolabs
  Backbone size w/o insert (bp): 6200
  Total vector size (bp): 6378
  Vector type: Bacterial Expression
Growth in bacteria
  Bacterial resistance: Ampicillin, 100 μg/mL
  Growth temperature: 37°C
  Growth strain: DH5alpha
  Copy number: Unknown
Gene/Insert
  Gene/Insert name: MBP-pHluorin4
  Insert size (bp): 1881
Resource information
  A portion of this plasmid was derived from a plasmid made by: Sequence was synthesized based on the sequences of pHluorin2 (doi 10.4236/abb.2011.23021) and sfGFP (doi: 10.1038/nbt0906-1170d)
Terms and licenses: Academic/Nonprofit Terms; Industry Terms: Not Available to Industry
How to cite: pMAL-pHluorin4 was a gift from Ian Thornell (Addgene plasmid # 241868 ; http://n2t.net/addgene:241868 ; RRID:Addgene_241868)
